>Addgene plasmid #26058 | pVenus-C1-Cdc20 (1534) | addgene full sequence | sequence record 244825 | Addgene NGS Result
CGTTACATAACTTACGGTAAATGGCCCGCCTGGCTGACCGCCCAACGACCCCCGCCCATTGACGTCAATA
ATGACGTATGTTCCCATAGTAACGCCAATAGGGACTTTCCATTGACGTCAATGGGTGGAGTATTTACGGT
AAACTGCCCACTTGGCAGTACATCAAGTGTATCATATGCCAAGTACGCCCCCTATTGACGTCAATGACGG
TAAATGGCCCGCCTGGCATTATGCCCAGTACATGACCTTATGGGACTTTCCTACTTGGCAGTACATCTAC
GTATTAGTCATCGCTATTACCATGGTGATGCGGTTTTGGCAGTACATCAATGGGCGTGGATAGCGGTTTG
ACTCACGGGGATTTCCAAGTCTCCACCCCATTGACGTCAATGGGAGTTTGTTTTGGCACCAAAATCAACG
GGACTTTCCAAAATGTCGTAACAACTCCGCCCCATTGACGCAAATGGGCGGTAGGCGTGTACGGTGGGAG
GTCTATATAAGCAGAGCTGGTTTAGTGAACCGTCAGATCCGCTAGCGCTACCGGTCGCCACCATGGTGAG
CAAGGGCGAGGAGCTGTTCACCGGGGTGGTGCCCATCCTGGTCGAGCTGGACGGCGACGTAAACGGCCAC
AAGTTCAGCGTGTCCGGCGAGGGCGAGGGCGATGCCACCTACGGCAAGCTGACCCTGAAGCTGATCTGCA
CCACCGGCAAGCTGCCCGTGCCCTGGCCCACCCTCGTGACCACTCTGGGCTACGGCCTACAGTGCTTCGC
CCGCTACCCCGACCACATGAAGCAGCACGACTTCTTCAAGTCCGCCATGCCCGAAGGCTACGTCCAGGAG
CGCACCATCTTCTTCAAGGACGACGGCAACTACAAGACCCGCGCCGAGGTGAAGTTCGAGGGCGACACCC
TGGTGAACCGCATCGAGCTGAAGGGCATCGACTTCAAGGAGGACGGCAACATCCTGGGGCACAAGCTGGA
GTACAACTACAACAGCCACAACGTCTATATCACCGCCGACAAGCAGAAGAACGGCATCAAGGCCAACTTC
AAGATCCGCCACAACATCGAGGACGGCGGCGTGCAGCTCGCCGACCACTACCAGCAGAACACCCCCATCG
GCGACGGCCCCGTGCTGCTGCCCGACAACCACTACCTGAGCTACCAGTCCGCCCTGAGCAAAGACCCCAA
CGAGAAGCGCGATCACATGGTCCTGCTGGAGTTCGTGACCGCCGCCGGGATCACTCTCGGCATGGACGAG
CTGTACAAGTCCGGACTCAGATCTCGAGCTCAAGCTTCGAATTCTATGGCACAGTTCGCGTTCGAGAGTG
ACCTGCACTCGCTGCTTCAGCTGGATGCACCCATCCCCAATGCACCCCCTGCGCGCTGGCAGCGCAAAGC
CAAGGAAGCCGCAGGCCCGGCCCCCTCACCCATGCGGGCCGCCAACCGATCCCACAGCGCCGGCAGGACT
CCGGGCCGAACTCCTGGCAAATCCAGTTCCAAGGTTCAGACCACTCCTAGCAAACCTGGCGGTGACCGCT
ATATCCCCCATCGCAGTGCTGCCCAGATGGAGGTGGCCAGCTTCCTCCTGAGCAAGGAGAACCAGCCTGA
AAACAGCCAGACGCCCACCAAGAAGGAACATCAGAAAGCCTGGGCTTTGAACCTGAACGGTTTTGATGTA
GAGGAAGCCAAGATCCTTCGGCTCAGTGGAAAACCACAAAATGCGCCAGAGGGTTATCAGAACAGACTGA
AAGTACTCTACAGCCAAAAGGCCACTCCTGGCTCCAGCCGGAAGACCTGCCGTTACATTCCTTCCCTGCC
AGACCGTATCCTGGATGCGCCTGAAATCCGAAATGACTATTACCTGAACCTTGTGGATTGGAGTTCTGGG
AATGTACTGGCCGTGGCACTGGACAACAGTGTGTACCTGTGGAGTGCAAGCTCTGGTGACATCCTGCAGC
TTTTGCAAATGGAGCAGCCTGGGGAATATATATCCTCTGTGGCCTGGATCAAAGAGGGCAACTACTTGGC
TGTGGGCACCAGCAGTGCTGAGGTGCAGCTATGGGATGTGCAGCAGCAGAAACGGCTTCGAAATATGACC
AGTCACTCTGCCCGAGTGGGCTCCCTAAGCTGGAACAGCTATATCCTGTCCAGTGGTTCACGTTCTGGCC
ACATCCACCACCATGATGTTCGGGTAGCAGAACACCATGTGGCCACACTGAGTGGCCACAGCCAGGAAGT
GTGTGGGCTGCGCTGGGCCCCAGATGGACGACATTTGGCCAGTGGTGGTAATGATAACTTGGTCAATGTG
TGGCCTAGTGCTCCTGGAGAGGGTGGCTGGGTTCCTCTGCAGACATTCACCCAGCATCAAGGGGCTGTCA
AGGCCGTAGCATGGTGTCCCTGGCAGTCCAATGTCCTGGCAACAGGAGGGGGCACCAGTGATCGACACAT
TCGCATCTGGAATGTGTGCTCTGGGGCCTGTCTGAGTGCCGTGGATGCCCATTCCCAGGTGTGCTCCATC
CTCTGGTCTCCCCATTACAAGGAGCTCATCTCAGGCCATGGCTTTGCACAGAACCAGCTAGTTATTTGGA
AGTACCCAACCATGGCCAAGGTGGCTGAACTCAAAGGTCACACATCCCGGGTCCTGAGTCTGACCATGAG
CCCAGATGGGGCCACAGTGGCATCCGCAGCAGCAGATGAGACCCTGAGGCTATGGCGCTGTTTTGAGTTG
GACCCTGCGCGGCGGCGGGAGCGGGAGAAGGCCAGTGCAGCCAAAAGCAGCCTCATCCACCAAGGCATCC
GCTGAGGATCCACCGGATCTAGATAACTGATCATAATCAGCCATACCACATTTGTAGAGGTTTTACTTGC
TTTAAAAAACCTCCCACACCTCCCCCTGAACCTGAAACATAAAATGAATGCAATTGTTGTTGTTAACTTG
TTTATTGCAGCTTATAATGGTTACAAATAAAGCAATAGCATCACAAATTTCACAAATAAAGCATTTTTTT
CACTGCATTCTAGTTGTGGTTTGTCCAAACTCATCAATGTATCTTAAGGCGTAAATTGTAAGCGTTAATA
TTTTGTTAAAATTCGCGTTAAATTTTTGTTAAATCAGCTCATTTTTTAACCAATAGGCCGAAATCGGCAA
AATCCCTTATAAATCAAAAGAATAGACCGAGATAGGGT
[37 nt withheld, positions 3189-3225]
AAAGAACGTGGACTCCAACGTCAAAGG
[49 nt withheld, positions 3253-3301]
T
[91 nt withheld, positions 3303-3393]
G
[124 nt withheld, positions 3395-3518]
CAGGTGGCACTTTTCGGGGAAATGTGCGCGGAACCCCTATTTGTTTATTTTTCTAAATACATTCAAATAT
GTATCCGCTCATGAGACAATAACCCTGATAAATGCTTCAATAATATTGAAAAAGGAAGAGTCCTGAGGCG
GAAAGAACCAGCTGTGGAATGTGTGTCAGTTAGGGTGTGGAAAGTCCCCAGGCTCCCCAGCAGGCAGAAG
TATGCAAAGCATGCATCTCAATTAGTCAGCAACCAGGTGTGGAAAGTCCCCAGGCTCCCCAGCAGGCAGA
AGTATGCAAAGCATGCATCTCAATTAGTCAGCAACCATAGTCCCGCCCCTAACTCCGCCCATCCCGCCCC
TAACTCCGCCCAGTTCCGCCCATTCTCCGCCCCATGGCTGACTAATTTTTTTTATTTATGCAGAGGCCGA
GGCCGCCTCGGCCTCTGAGCTATTCCAGAAGTAGTGAGGAGGCTTTTTTGGAGGCCTAGGCTTTTGCAAA
GATCGATCAAGAGACAGGATGAGGATCGTTTCGCATGATTGAACAAGATGGATTGCACGCAGGTTCTCCG
GCCGCTTGGGTGGAGAGGCTATTCGGCTATGACTGGGCACAACAGACAATCGGCTGCTCTGATGCCGCCG
TGTTCCGGCTGTCAGCGCAGGGGCGCCCGGTTCTTTTTGTCAAGACCGACCTGTCCGGTGCCCTGAATGA
ACTGCAAGACGAGGCAGCGCGGCTATCGTGGCTGGCCACGACGGGCGTTCCTTGCGCAGCTGTGCTCGAC
GTTGTCACTGAAGCGGGAAGGGACTGGCTGCTATTGGGCGAAGTGCCGGGGCAGGATCTCCTGTCATCTC
ACCTTGCTCCTGCCGAGAAAGTATCCATCATGGCTGATGCAATGCGGCGGCTGCATACGCTTGATCCGGC
TACCTGCCCATTCGACCACCAAGCGAAACATCGCATCGAGCGAGCACGTACTCGGATGGAAGCCGGTCTT
GTCGATCAGGATGATCTGGACGAAGAGCATCAGGGGCTCGCGCCAGCCGAACTGTTCGCCAGGCTCAAGG
CGAGCATGCCCGACGGCGAGGATCTCGTCGTGACCCATGGCGATGCCTGCTTGCCGAATATCATGGTGGA
AAATGGCCGCTTTTCTGGATTCATCGACTGTGGCCGGCTGGGTGTGGCGGACCGCTATCAGGACATAGCG
TTGGCTACCCGTGATATTGCTGAAGAGCTTGGCGGCGAATGGGCTGACCGCTTCCTCGTGCTTTACGGTA
TCGCCGCTCCCGATTCGCAGCGCATCGCCTTCTATCGCCTTCTTGACGAGTTCTTCTGAGCGGGACTCTG
GGGTTCGAAATGACCGACCAAGCGACGCCCAACCTGCCATCACGAGATTTCGATTCCACCGCCGCCTTCT
ATGAAAGGTTGGGCTTCGGAATCGTTTTCCGGGACGCCGGCTGGATGATCCTCCAGCGCGGGGATCTCAT
GCTGGAGTTCTTCGCCCACCCTAGGGGGAGGCTAACTGAAACACGGAAGGAGACAATACCGGAAGGAACC
CGCGCTATGACGGCAATAAAAAGACAGAATAAAACGCACGGTGTTGGGTCGTTTGTTCATAAACGCGGGG
TTCGGTCCCAGGGCTGGCACTCTGTCGATACCCCACCGAGACCCCATTGGGGCCAATACGCCCGCGTTTC
TTCCTTTTCCCCACCCCACCCCCCAAGTTCGGGTGAAGGCCCAGGGCTCGCAGCCAACGTCGGGGCGGCA
GGCCCTGCCATAGCCTCAGGTTACTCATATATACTTTAGATTGATTTAAAACTTCATTTTTAATTTAAAA
GGATCTAGGTGAAGATCCTTTTTGATAATCTCATGACCAAAATCCCTTAACGTGAGTTTTCGTTCCACTG
AGCGTCAGACCCCGTAGAAAAGATCAAAGGATCTTCTTGAGATCCTTTTTTTCTGCGCGTAATCTGCTGC
TTGCAAACAAAAAAACCACCGCTACCAGCGGTGGTTTGTTTGCCGGATCAAGAGCTACCAACTCTTTTTC
CGAAGGTAACTGGCTTCAGCAGAGCGCAGATACCAAATACTGTTCTTCTAGTGTAGCCGTAGTTAGGCCA
CCACTTCAAGAACTCTGTATCACCGCCTACATACCTCGCTCTGCTAATCCTGTTACCAGTGGCTGCTGCC
AGTGGCGATAAGTCGTGTCTTACCGGGTTGGACTCAAGACGATAGTTACCGGATAAGGCGCAGCGGTCGG
GCTGAACGGGGGGTTCGTGCACACAGCCCAGCTTGGAGCGAACGACCTACACCGAACTGAGATACCTACA
GCGTGAGCTATGAGAAAGCGCCACGCTTCCCGAAGGGAGAAAGGCGGACAGGTATCCGGTAAGCGGCAGG
GTCGGAACAGGAGAGCGCACGAGGGAGCTTCCAGGGGGAAACGCCTGGTATCTTTATAGTCCTGTCGGGT
TTCGCCACCTCTGACTTGAGCGTCGATTTTTGTGATGCTCGTCAGGGGGGCGGAGCCTATGGAAAAACGC
CAGCAACGCGGCCTTTTTACGGTTCCTGGCCTTTTGCTGGCCTTTTGCTCACATGTTCTTTCCTGCGTTA
TCCCCTGATTCTGTGGATAACCGTATTACCGCCATGCATTAGTTATTAATAGTAATCAATTACGGGGTCA
TTAGTTCATAGCCCATATATGGAGTTCCG
Features (pLannotate 1.2.2; 16 found; start..end, strand, type, name):
      1..304     +  enhancer       CMV enhancer: human cytomegalovirus immediate early enhancer
    305..508     +  promoter       CMV promoter: human cytomegalovirus (CMV) immediate early promoter
    553..1269    +  CDS            Venus: Venus is a basic (constitutively fluorescent) yellow fluorescent protein published in 2002, derived from Aequorea victoria. It is reported to be a rapidly-maturing weak dimer with moderate acid sensitivity.
   1270..1305    +  misc_feature   MCS (fragment): multiple cloning site
   1306..2802    +  CDS            CDC20: CDC20_HUMAN - Experimental evidence at protein level: Swiss-Prot protein existence level 1. Required for full ubiquitin ligase activity of the anaphase promoting complex/cyclosome (APC/C) and may confer substrate specificity upon the complex. Is regulated by MAD2L1: in metaphase the MAD2L1-CDC20-APC/C ternary complex is inactive and in anaphase the CDC20-APC/C binary complex is active in degrading substrates. The CDC20-APC/C complex positively regulates the formation of synaptic vesicle clustering at active zone to the presynaptic membrane in postmitotic neurons. CDC20-APC/C-induced degradatio
   2828..2912    +  CDS            large T antigen (fragment): large T antigen from SV40 (simian virus 40)
   2935..3056    +  polyA_signal   SV40 poly(A) signal: SV40 polyadenylation signal
   3090..3518    -  rep_origin     f1 ori (sequence partly withheld): f1 bacteriophage origin of replication; arrow indicates direction of (+) strand synthesis
   3545..3649    +  promoter       AmpR promoter: bla
   3651..4008    +  promoter       SV40 promoter: SV40 enhancer and early promoter
   4043..4837    +  CDS            NeoR/KanR: aminoglycoside phosphotransferase from Tn5; aph(3')-II (or nptII); confers resistance to neomycin, kanamycin, and G418 (Geneticin®)
   4858..5010    +  CDS            ble (fragment): BLE_KLEPN - Experimental evidence at protein level: Swiss-Prot protein existence level 1. Binding protein with a strong affinity to the bleomycin family of antibiotics. Binds to CL990; an antimitotic-antibiotic compound. From Klebsiella pneumoniae.
   5069..5116    +  polyA_signal   HSV TK poly(A) signal: herpes simplex virus thymidine kinase polyadenylation signal (Cole and Stacy, 1985)
   5207..5223    -  polyA_signal   bGH poly(A) signal (fragment): bovine growth hormone polyadenylation signal
   5445..6033    +  rep_origin     ori: high-copy-number ColE1/pMB1/pBR322/pUC origin of replication
   6148..6207    +  enhancer       CMV enhancer (fragment): human cytomegalovirus immediate early enhancer
