[The description below was written by a language model from this plasmid's Addgene catalogue record and pLannotate feature annotations shown in this document.]
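Description:
pVenus-C1-Cdc20 is a mammalian expression plasmid of about 6.2 kb that produces human Cdc20 fused at its N-terminus to the yellow fluorescent protein Venus. The backbone, pVenus-C1, is a C1-type fluorescent-protein fusion vector in which the original EYFP coding region was exchanged for Venus using AgeI and BsrGI sites. Cdc20 was inserted between the EcoRI and BamHI sites of the multiple cloning site. Transcription is driven by the human cytomegalovirus immediate early enhancer and promoter. The Venus open reading frame runs through a short stretch of residual polylinker into the Cdc20 coding sequence, and the transcript ends at an SV40 polyadenylation signal.

The plasmid is maintained at high copy in E. coli through a ColE1/pUC-type origin and is selected with kanamycin. It also carries an f1 origin, which allows single-stranded DNA production. The Tn5 aminoglycoside phosphotransferase gene (NeoR/KanR) sits behind tandem bacterial (bla) and SV40 early promoters and is followed by an HSV TK poly(A) signal. This one marker therefore gives kanamycin resistance in bacteria and can give G418 resistance in transfected mammalian cells. The short large T antigen, ble and bGH poly(A) fragments in the annotation appear to be partial matches to backbone sequence rather than functional elements.

Cdc20 is the co-activator of the anaphase-promoting complex/cyclosome and is held in check by the spindle assembly checkpoint through Mad2. The Venus tag allows the localisation and abundance of Cdc20 to be followed by fluorescence in living cells. This fits the associated study, which examined APC/C-dependent destruction of Cdc20 in maintaining the checkpoint. The Entrez aliases listed in the record look like mouse gene symbols, but both the stated species and the sequence annotation identify the insert as human.
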