Addgene plasmid #26058: pVenus-C1-Cdc20 (1534)
Depositing lab: Jonathon Pines. Publication: The APC/C maintains the spindle assembly checkpoint by targeting Cdc20 for destruction. Nilsson J, Yekezare M, Minshull J, Pines J. Nat Cell Biol. 2008 Dec . 10(12):1411-20. 10.1038/ncb1799 PubMed 18997788.
Backbone
  Vector backbone: pVenus-C1
  Backbone manufacturer: See note below
  Backbone size w/o insert (bp): 4700
  Vector type: Mammalian Expression
Growth in bacteria
  Bacterial resistance: Kanamycin, 50 μg/mL
  Growth temperature: 37°C
  Growth strain: DH5alpha
  Copy number: High Copy
Gene/Insert
  Gene/Insert name: Cdc20
  Species: H. sapiens (human)
  Entrez Gene: Cdc20 (a.k.a. 2310042N09Rik, C87100, p55CD, p55CDC)
  Tag / fusion protein: Venus (N terminal on insert)
  Cloning method: Restriction Enzyme; 5′ cloning site EcoRI (unknown if destroyed); 3′ cloning site BamHI (unknown if destroyed)
  Sequencing primers: 5′ CMV-F
Terms and licenses: Academic/Nonprofit Terms; Industry Terms: Not Available to Industry
Depositor comments: EYFP was swapped with Venus using AgeI and BsrGI restriction sites.
How to cite: pVenus-C1-Cdc20 (1534) was a gift from Jonathon Pines (Addgene plasmid # 26058 ; http://n2t.net/addgene:26058 ; RRID:Addgene_26058)
