>Addgene plasmid #26058 | pVenus-C1-Cdc20 (1534) | addgene partial sequence | sequence record 31688 | 26058 with EGFP-C
GTCCGGACTCAGATCTCGAGCTCAAGCTTCGAATTCTATGGCACAGTTCGCGTTCGAGAGTGACCTGCAC
TCGCTGCTTCAGCTGGATGCACCCATCCCCAATGCACCCCCTGCGCGCTGGCAGCGCAAAGCCAAGGAAG
CCGCAGGCCCGGCCCCCTCACCCATGCGGGCCGCCAACCGATCCCACAGCGCCGGCAGGACTCCGGGCCG
AACTCCTGGCAAATCCAGTTCCAAGGTTCAGACCACTCCTAGCAAACCTGGCGGTGACCGCTATATCCCC
CATCGCAGTGCTGCCCAGATGGAGGTGGCCAGCTTCCTCCTGAGCAAGGAGAACCAGCCTGAAAACAGCC
AGACGCCCACCAAGAAGGAACATCAGAAAGCCTGGGCTTTGAACCTGAACGGTTTTGATGTAGAGGAAGC
CAAGATCCTTCGGCTCAGTGGAAAACCACAAAATGCGCCAGAGGGTTATCAGAACAGACTGAAAGTACTC
TACAGCCAAAAGGCCACTCCTGGCTCCAGCCGGAAGACCTGCCGTTACATTCCTTCCCTGCCAGACCGTA
TCCTGGATGCGCCTGAAATCCGAAATGACTATTACCTGAACCTTGTGGATTGGAGTTCTGGGAATGTACT
GGCCGTGGCACTGGACAACAGTGTGTACCTGTGGAGTGCAAGCTCTGGTGACATCCTGCAGCTTTTGCAA
ATGGAGCAGCCTGGGGAATATATATCCTCTGTGGCCTGGATCAAAGAGGGCAACTACTTGGCTGTGGGCA
CCAGCAGTGCTGAGGTGCAGCTATGGGATGTGCAGCAGCAGAAACGGCTTCGAAATATGACCAGTCACTC
TGCCCGAGTGGGCTCCCTAAGCTGGAACAGCTATATCCTGTCCAGTGGTTCACGTTCTGGC
